Addgene plasmid #216931: pST39-Mega'-deltaLK
Purpose: Mega' with knockout of GvpL and GvpK
Depositing lab: George Lu. Depositing organization: Rice University. Publication: Elucidating the assembly of gas vesicles by systematic protein-protein interaction analysis. Iburg M, Anderson AP, Wong VT, Anton ED, He A, Lu GJ. EMBO J. 2024 Oct;43(19):4156-4172. doi: 10.1038/s44318-024-00178-2. Epub 2024 Sep 3. PubMed 39227754.
Backbone
  Vector backbone: pST39
  Vector type: Bacterial Expression
Growth in bacteria
  Bacterial resistance: Ampicillin, 100 μg/mL
  Growth temperature: 30°C
  Growth strain: DH5alpha
  Copy number: Low Copy
Gene/Insert
  Gene/Insert name: Mega' with knockout of GvpL and GvpK
  Species: Synthetic; Priestia megaterium
  Cloning method: Gibson Cloning
Terms and licenses: Academic/Nonprofit Terms; Industry Terms: Not Available to Industry
Depositor comments: Please visit https://www.biorxiv.org/content/10.1101/2023.07.23.550228v1 for bioRxiv preprint.
How to cite: pST39-Mega'-deltaLK was a gift from George Lu (Addgene plasmid # 216931 ; http://n2t.net/addgene:216931 ; RRID:Addgene_216931)
