[The description below was written by a language model from this plasmid's Addgene catalogue record and pLannotate feature annotations shown in this document.]
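Description:
pST39-Mega'-deltaLK is a bacterial expression plasmid built on the pST39 backbone, carrying a variant of the gas vesicle gene cluster from Priestia (formerly Bacillus) megaterium, referred to as Mega', in which GvpL and GvpK have been knocked out. The plasmid is about 7.8 kb and is maintained in E. coli under ampicillin selection through a TEM-type beta-lactamase gene driven by its own promoter. Replication relies on a ColE1/pMB1-type origin. The backbone also retains the rop gene and the pBR322 bom region, and the presence of rop is consistent with the low copy number listed in the catalogue entry. The short RSF origin, mbeC, ydeC and SET1 matches in the automated annotation are fragments, most likely homology hits or backbone remnants rather than functional parts.

The payload sits between a T7 promoter and a T7 terminator, so the cluster is transcribed as a polycistronic unit by T7 RNA polymerase in a suitable expression host. Within this roughly 5 kb region the annotation recognises only gvpB (the GvpA-type major structural shell protein), gvpS and gvpJ. Large stretches between and after these genes are unannotated and presumably encode other cluster genes, but the record does not list them or say how the two knockouts were made. The insert was assembled by Gibson cloning.

Gas vesicles are hollow, gas-filled protein nanostructures, and their formation depends on several accessory Gvp proteins besides the shell protein. This construct comes from a study of gas vesicle assembly through systematic protein-protein interaction analysis. It would serve to test how the combined loss of GvpL and GvpK affects vesicle formation, or as a background for complementation.
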