Features (pLannotate 1.2.2; 15 found; start..end, strand, type, name):
     48..181     +  rep_origin     RSF ori (fragment): Plasmids containing the RSF 1030 origin of replication can be propagated in E. coli cells that contain additional plasmids with compatible origins.
    186..325     -  misc_feature   bom: basis of mobility region from pBR322
    427..618     -  CDS            rop: Rop protein, which maintains plasmids at low copy number; rop
    658..768     +  CDS            mbeC (fragment): MBEC_ECOLX - Experimental evidence at protein level: Swiss-Prot protein existence level 1. Required for efficient mobilization of ColE1 plasmid and is thus essential to promote the specific transfer of the plasmid during conjugation. Probably functions by inducing DNA bending, helping the MbeA relaxase to melt the DNA around the nic site and cleave the phosphodiester bond. Binds specifically double-stranded DNA (dsDNA) containing the ColE1 oriT but does not recognize the inverted repeat (IR). From Escherichia coli.
    855..873     +  promoter       T7 promoter: promoter for bacteriophage T7 RNA polymerase
   1121..1384    +  CDS            gvpB: GVPB_BACME - Protein inferred from homology: Swiss-Prot protein existence level 3. Gas vesicles are small, hollow, gas filled protein structures that are found in several microbial planktonic microorganisms. They allow the positioning of the organism at the favorable depth for growth. GvpA type proteins form the essential core of the structure. From Bacillus megaterium.
   3752..4036    +  CDS            gvpS: GVPS_BACME - Protein inferred from homology: Swiss-Prot protein existence level 3. Gas vesicles are small, hollow, gas filled protein structures that are found in several microbial planktonic microorganisms. They allow the positioning of the organism at the favorable depth for growth (By similarity). From Bacillus megaterium.
   4114..4413    +  CDS            gvpJ: GVPJ_BACME - Protein inferred from homology: Swiss-Prot protein existence level 3. Gas vesicles are small, hollow, gas filled protein structures that are found in several microbial planktonic microorganisms. They allow the positioning of the organism at the favorable depth for growth. This protein could be important for the shape determination of the gas vesicle. From Bacillus megaterium.
   5832..5951    -  CDS            ydeC (fragment): YDEC_BACSU - Protein predicted: Swiss-Prot protein existence level 4. From Bacillus subtilis (strain 168).
   5984..6033    +  CDS            SET1 (fragment): solubility-enhancement tag derived from T7 phage gene 10B
   6041..6088    +  terminator     T7 terminator: transcription terminator for bacteriophage T7 RNA polymerase
   6155..6246    +  promoter       AmpR promoter: bla
   6247..7104    +  CDS            bla: BLAT_ECOLX - Experimental evidence at protein level: Swiss-Prot protein existence level 1. TEM-type are the most prevalent beta-lactamases in enterobacteria; they hydrolyze the beta-lactam bond in susceptible beta-lactam antibiotics, thus conferring resistance to penicillins and cephalosporins. TEM-3 and TEM-4 are capable of hydrolyzing cefotaxime and ceftazidime. TEM-5 is capable of hydrolyzing ceftazidime. TEM-6 is capable of hydrolyzing ceftazidime and aztreonam. TEM-8/CAZ-2, TEM- 16/CAZ-7 and TEM-24/CAZ-6 are markedly active against ceftazidime. IRT- 4 shows resistance to beta-lactamase in
   7111..7150    +  terminator     fd terminator: central terminator from bacteriophage fd (Otsuka and Kunisawa, 1982)
   7181..7769    +  rep_origin     ori: high-copy-number ColE1/pMB1/pBR322/pUC origin of replication
>Addgene plasmid #216931 | pST39-Mega'-deltaLK | addgene full sequence | sequence record 445440 | Addgene NGS Result
AACGCCAGCAACGCGGCCTTTTTACGGTTCCTGGCCTTTTGCTGGCCTTTTGCTCACATGTTCTTTCCTG
CGTTATCCCCTGATTCTGTGGATAACCGTATTACCGCCTTTGAGTGAGCTGATACCGCTCGCCGCAGCCG
AACGACCGAGCGCAGCGAGTCAGTGAGCGAGGAAGCGGAAGAGCGCCTGATGCGGTATTTTCTCCTTACG
CATCTGTGCGGTATTTCACACCGCAATGGTGCACTCTCAGTACAATCTGCTCTGATGCCGCATAGTTAAG
CCAGTATACACTCCGCTATCGCTACGTGACTGGGTCATGGCTGCGCCCCGACACCCGCCAACACCCGCTG
ACGCGCCCTGACGGGCTTGTCTGCTCCCGGCATCCGCTTACAGACAAGCTGTGACCGTCTCCGGGAGCTG
CATGTGTCAGAGGTTTTCACCGTCATCACCGAAACGCGCGAGGCAGCTGCGGTAAAGCTCATCAGCGTGG
TCGTGAAGCGATTCACAGATGTCTGCCTGTTCATCCGCGTCCAGCTCGTTGAGTTTCTCCAGAAGCGTTA
ATGTCTGGCTTCTGATAAAGCGGGCCATGTTAAGGGCGGTTTTTTCCTGTTTGGTCACTGATGCCTCCGT
GTAAGGGGGATTTCTGTTCATGGGGTAATGATACCGATGAAACGAGAGAGGATGCTCACGATACGGGTTA
CTGATGATGAACATGCCCGGTTACTGGAACGTTGTGAGGGTAAACAACTGGCGGTATGGATGCGGCGGGA
CCAGAGAAAAATCACTCAGGGTCAATGCCAGCGCTTCGTTAATACAGATGTAGGTGTTGGCACCATGCAT
CGATCCCGCGAAATTAATACGACTCACTATAGGGAGACCACAACGGTTTCCCTCTAGAGATAGCTTAGCG
ATGTGAAAGAAGCTGGAGAAAACTTTCAAGAAAAAGTTTCTTCTTCAGACGATAAAGAGAAGTCAAAAAA
TAAGCGGAAAATAAAAGGCGTAAATCAGATTAAAAAAGCAACGGATATTAAAAGCTCTACTAAGATTAAA
AGTTCTAATGATATTAAATCATCTACAGATTTAAAAACAATGGGATCATAAGCGAAAGGAGAAATGAGAT
ATGTCTATTCAAAAAAGTACTAATAGTTCAAGTTTAGCAGAAGTCATTGACCGTATTTTAGATAAAGGAA
TTGTTATTGATGCTTTTGCAAGAGTTTCTGTTGTAGGAATTGAAATTTTAACGATTGAAGCGCGAGTGGT
TATTGCCAGTGTTGATACATGGTTACGCTATGCAGAAGCAGTAGGGCTTCTTCGTGACGACGTAGAAGAA
AACGGTCTTCCTGAACGTTCAAATTCAAGTGAAGGGCAGCCGCGTTTTAGTATTTAATATGAAGTGGTAT
GGAACCTTCCTTTTTTGAGGGTGGTTCCAGCTTTTAGATCTAACTATTGGAGGCTACTAAAAATGGAAAT
TAAAAAAATTATGCAAGCCGTGAACGACTTTTTCGGTGAACACGTAGCTCCTCCTCATAAAATTACCTCG
GTGGAAGCTACTGAAGATGAAGGTTGGAGAGTTATTGTTGAAGTCATTGAAGAACGAGAATATATGAAAA
AATACGCCAAAGATGAAATGCTCGGAACGTACGAGTGCTTTGTAAATAAAGAAAAAGAAGTCATTTCATT
CAAACGACTCGACGTCAGATATAGAAGCGCCATTGGCATTGAAGCATAAACGATAAGATGGCAGGAGGAA
CGTAAAAATGACCGTCTTAACAGACAAAAGGAAAAAAGGCAGTGGAGCTTTTATACAAGATGACGAGACA
AAAGAGGTTCTTTCAAGAGCGCTGAGCTATTTAAAATCCGGCTATTCCATTCATTTTACAGGTCCTGCCG
GCGGAGGCAAAACCTCTTTAGCGCGAGCGCTTGCTAAAAAGAGAAAGCGTCCTGTAATGCTGATGCACGG
GAATCACGAGCTCAACAACAAAGATTTAATTGGCGATTTTACGGGATACACGAGCAAAAAAGTAATCGAC
CAGTACGTTCGTTCTGTCTATAAAAAAGATGAACAGGTGAGTGAAAACTGGCAGGATGGCCGATTGCTTG
AAGCTGTAAAAAATGGCTATACGCTGATTTACGACGAATTTACTCGTTCTAAGCCTGCGACGAATAATAT
CTTTCTATCGATATTAGAAGAAGGCGTGCTGCCGCTGTATGGAGTAAAAATGACCGATCCTTTTGTGCGC
GTGCATCCCGATTTCCGCGTCATCTTCACAAGCAATCCAGCTGAGTATGCCGGCGTATATGATACGCAAG
ATGCGCTTCTCGACAGGTTAATTACCATGTTTATTGATTATAAAGACATCGACAGAGAGACAGCGATTTT
AACGGAGAAAACGGACGTAGAAGAAGATGAAGCGCGCACAATTGTAACGCTCGTAGCAAACGTGCGAAAC
CGCTCTGGAGACGAAAACAGCAGCGGACTTAGCCTGCGGGCTTCGCTTATGATCGCTACCCTTGCCACGC
AGCAAGACATTCCTATCGATGGAAGTGACGAAGATTTTCAAACGTTATGTATCGATATTTTGCATCATCC
GCTTACCAAATGTTTGGATGAAGAAAATGCAAAAAGCAAAGCCGAAAAAATCATTTTAGAAGAATGTAAG
AATATAGACACTGAAGAAAAGTAAAGGAGCTTGAAAACATGAGTGAAACAAACGAAACAGGTATTTATAT
TTTTAGCGCCATTCAAACGGATAAAGACGAAGAATTTGGCGCCGTGGAAGTAGAAGGAACAAAAGCTGAA
ACATTTTTGATTCGCTACAAAGACGCGGCTATGGTAGCAGCTGAAGTACCGATGAAAATTTATCATCCTA
ATCGCCAAAATTTATTAATGCATCAAAACGCAGTAGCAGCGATTATGGACAAGAACGATACGGTTATTCC
AATCAGCTTTGGGAATGTATTCAAATCAAAAGAAGACGTAAAAGTTCTTTTGGAAAACCTTTATCCGCAG
TTTGAAAAGCTGTTTCCAGCGATCAAAGGAAAAATTGAAGTCGGTTTAAAAGTAATTGGGAAAAAAGAAT
GGCTTGAGAAAAAAGTAAACGAAAATCCTGAACTTGAGAAAGTATCAGCATCCGTAAAAGGAAAATCAGA
AGCAGCCGGTTATTATGAGCGTATTCAACTTGGAGGAATGGCTCAAAAGATGTTTACTTCCCTGCAAAAA
GAAGTCAAGACAGATGTGTTTTCTCCGCTTGAAGAAGCAGCGGAAGCAGCAAAAGCAAATGAGCCAACGG
GCGAAACGATGCTTTTAAACGCGTCTTTCTTAATTAACCGAGAAGATGAAGCGAAGTTTGATGAAAAAGT
AAATGAAGCGCATGAAAACTGGAAAGACAAAGCCGATTTTCATTACAGCGGTCCTTGGCCTGCTTATAAT
TTTGTGAACATTCGCCTAAAAGTAGAAGAGAAATAACGTGCTTCACAAATTAGTAACCGCACCCATTAAC
CTTGTAGTGAAAATCGGCGAAAAAGTACAGGAAGAAGCTGATAAACAGCTATATGACCTTCCGACGATTC
AGCAAAAGCTCATTCAGCTTCAAATGATGTTTGAGCTTGGTGAAATTCCAGAAGAAGCGTTTCAAGAAAA
AGAAGATGAATTGTTAATGAGGTACGAAATTGCGAAACGCAGAGAAATTGAACAATGGGAAGAGCTAACA
CAAAAAAGAAATGAGGAATCCTAGAGTGAGGAATTAACATTATGTCTCTTAAACAATCCATGGAGAATAA
AGATATTGCTCTTATTGATATTTTAGATGTCATTTTAGATAAAGGAGTCGCCATTAAAGGAGACTTAATC
ATTTCCATAGCTGGCGTCGATTTAGTGTATTTGGATTTGCGGGTGCTTATTTCTTCGGTTGAAACGCTTG
TGCAAGCAAAAGAAGGAAATCACAAACCAATCACTTCTGAACAATTTGATAAACAAAAAGAAGAGCTGAT
GGACGCTACGGGCCAGCCTAGTAAGTGGACGAACCCTCTAGGTTCGTGACCCTTGCGAGCAGTCGTATGC
TTTCTCGAATTCCGAGCGGTTAAGCGTGACAGGCGGTCAGTAGGAGGAACAGTATGGCAGTCGAACATAA
TATGCAGTCAAGTACGATTGTAGATGTGCTCGAAAAGATTTTGGATAAAGGAGTCGTTATAGCGGGGGAC
ATCACCGTAGGAATTGCAGATGTCGAGCTATTAACGATAAAGATCCGCTTGATTGTGGCTTCGGTTGATA
AGGCAAAAGAAATCGGCATGGACTGGTGGGAAAATGATCCGTATCTCAGTTCAAAAGGAGCCAATAACAA
AGCGCTCGAAGAAGAAAATAAAATGCTGCATGAGCGGTTAAAAACGCTTGAAGAAAAAATAGAAACGAAA
CGTTAAAAACTGTACGCTACTTAAAAAATGGAGGGATTTACAATGGCAACTGAAACAAAATTAGATAACA
CACAGGCAGAAAACAAGGAAAATAAAAATGCGGAAAACGGTTCAAAAGAAAAGAACGGTTCAAAAGCAAG
CAAAACAACAAGCAGCGGGCCAATCAAACGAGCGGTAGCAGGAGGCATCATCGGTGCAACGATTGGATAT
GTATCGACTCCTGAAAATCGAAAAAGTCTCCTTGACCGCATTGATACAGACGAATTAAAAAGCAAAGCAT
CTGATTTAGGAACAAAGGTAAAAGAAAAATCAAAAAGCAGCGTGGCCAGCCTGAAAACATCTGCGGGAAG
CTTGTTTAAAAAAGATAAAGATAAATCAAAAGATGATGAAGAAAACGTAAATTCTTCTAGTAGCGAAACA
GAAGACGATAACGTTCAAGAGTACGACGAGTTAAAAGAAGAAAATCAAACTCTTCAAGATCGCTTATCAC
AGCTTGAAGAAAAAATGAACATGCTTGTTGAGCTTAGCCTCAATAAAAATCAAGACGAAGAAGCGGAAGA
TACAGATTCCGACGAAGAAGAGAACGATGAGAACGATGAAAACGATGAAAACGAGCAGGACGATGAAAAC
GAAGAAGAAACATCTAAGCCACGTAAAAAGGATAAAAAAGAAGCTGAGGAAGAAGAAAGTGAAAGTGACG
AAGACAGCGAGGAAGAAGAGGAAGATTCTCGCTCAAACAAAAAAAATAAAAAAGTAAAAACAGAAGAAGA
AGACGAAGATGAAAGCGAAGAAGAAAAAAAGGAAGCGAAACCAAAAAAGTCAACAGCTAAAAAATCAAAA
AATACAAAAGCAAAGAAAAACACGGACGAAGAAGATGATGAAGCAACATCTCTTTCTAGTGAAGACGATA
CAACAGCCTAAGACGTAAAGGAGGAAAGAAAGACATGAGTACAGGCCCTTCTTTTTCAACTAAAGACAAT
ACGCTTGAATACTTTGTGAAAGCTTCTAATAAACACGGCTTTTCACTTGATATTTCATTAAATGTAAACG
GCGCTGTGATTTCCGGTACCATGATTTCAGCAAAAGAATACTTTGATTACTTAAGCGAAACGTTTGAAGA
AGGCAGTGAAGTGGCTCAGGCGCTAAGCGAACAATTCTCTTTAGCAAGCGAAGCGAGCGAATCAAACGGA
GAAGCAGAAGCCCATTTTATTCATTTGAAAAATACAAAGATTTACTGTGGAGACAGTAAATCTACTCCTT
CTAAAGGCAAAATCTTTTGGAGAGGGAAAATAGCAGAAGTAGACGGGTTTTTCTTAGGAAAGATTTCTGA
TGCAAAATCAACGAGTAAAAAGAGTTCATAAAAAACGGCGGGGTGATTGCCCCGCCGTTTTTTAGTGATG
TGATGAGATGTGCAGCTTCTTTTTTCGATACATGAGCGGAGTCATCTTCATTTCTTTTCGAAACTGATTA
ATAAAATAGCTTGTACTATTAAACCCTACTTGATAGGCGACTTCCGTCACATTTGCTTCTGCTTGCTGCA
GTCCGGATTCGCGAACGCGTCTCGAGAGATCCGGCTGCTAACAAAGCCCGAAAGGAAGCTGAGTTGGCTG
CTGCCACCGCTGAGCAATAACTAGCATAACCCCTTGGGGCCTCTAAACGGGTCTTGAGGGGTTTTTTGCT
GAAAGGAGGAACTATATCCGACTAGTAGCCCGCCTAATGAGCGGGCTTTTTTTTAATTCCCCTATTTGTT
TATTTTTCTAAATACATTCAAATATGTATCCGCTCATGAGACAATAACCCTGATAAATGCTTCAATAATA
TTGAAAAAGGAAGAGTATGAGTATTCAACATTTCCGTGTCGCCCTTATTCCCTTTTTTGCGGCATTTTGC
CTTCCTGTTTTTGCTCACCCAGAAACGCTCGTGAAAGTAAAAGACGCAGAGGACCAATTGGGGGCACGAG
TGGGATACATAGAACTGGACTTGAATAGCGGTAAAATCCTTGAGAGTTTTCGCCCTGAAGAGCGTTTTCC
AATGATGAGCACTTTCAAAGTTCTGCTATGTGGAGCAGTATTATCCCGTGTAGATGCGGGGCAAGAGCAA
CTCGGACGACGAATACACTATTCGCAGAATGACTTGGTTGAATACTCCCCAGTGACAGAAAAGCACCTTA
CGGACGGAATGACGGTAAGAGAATTATGTAGTGCCGCCATAACGATGAGTGATAACACTGCGGCGAACTT
ACTTCTGACAACCATCGGTGGACCGAAGGAATTAACCGCTTTTTTGCACAATATGGGAGACCATGTAACT
CGCCTTGACCGTTGGGAACCAGAACTGAATGAAGCCATACCAAACGACGAGCGAGACACCACAATGCCTG
CGGCAATGGCAACAACATTACGCAAACTATTAACTGGCGAACTACTTACTCTGGCTTCACGGCAACAATT
AATAGACTGGCTTGAAGCGGATAAAGTTGCAGGACCACTACTGCGTTCGGCACTTCCTGCTGGCTGGTTT
ATTGCTGATAAATCTGGGGCAGGAGAGCGTGGTTCACGGGGTATCATTGCCGCACTTGGACCAGATGGTA
AGCCTTCCCGTATCGTAGTTATCTACACGACGGGTAGTCAGGCAACTATGGACGAACGAAATAGACAGAT
TGCTGAAATAGGGGCTTCACTGATTAAGCATTGGTAAACCGATACAATTAAAGGCTCCTTTTGGAGCCTT
TTTTTTTGGACGGACCGGTAGAAAAGATCAAAGGATCTTCTTGAGATCCTTTTTTTCTGCGCGTAATCTG
CTGCTTGCAAACAAAAAAACCACCGCTACCAGCGGTGGTTTGTTTGCCGGATCAAGAGCTACCAACTCTT
TTTCCGAAGGTAACTGGCTTCAGCAGAGCGCAGATACCAAATACTGTCCTTCTAGTGTAGCCGTAGTTAG
GCCACCACTTCAAGAACTCTGTAGCACCGCCTACATACCTCGCTCTGCTAATCCTGTTACCAGTGGCTGC
TGCCAGTGGCGATAAGTCGTGTCTTACCGGGTTGGACTCAAGACGATAGTTACCGGATAAGGCGCAGCGG
TCGGGCTGAACGGGGGGTTCGTGCACACAGCCCAGCTTGGAGCGAACGACCTACACCGAACTGAGATACC
TACAGCGTGAGCTATGAGAAAGCGCCACGCTTCCCGAAGGGAGAAAGGCGGACAGGTATCCGGTAAGCGG
CAGGGTCGGAACAGGAGAGCGCACGAGGGAGCTTCCAGGGGGAAACGCCTGGTATCTTTATAGTCCTGTC
GGGTTTCGCCACCTCTGACTTGAGCGTCGATTTTTGTGATGCTCGTCAGGGGGGCGGAGCCTATGGAAA
